Addgene plasmid #135174: pmCherry-SopF
Purpose: Expresses an mCherry-SopF fusion in mammalian cells
Depositing lab: Leigh Knodler. Depositing organization: Washington State University. Publication: SopF, a phosphoinositide binding effector, promotes the stability of the nascent Salmonella-containing vacuole. Lau N, Haeberle AL, O'Keeffe BJ, Latomanski EA, Celli J, Newton HJ, Knodler LA. PLoS Pathog. 2019 Jul 24;15(7):e1007959. doi: 10.1371/journal.ppat.1007959. eCollection 2019 Jul. PubMed 31339948.
Backbone
  Vector backbone: pmCherry-C1
  Backbone manufacturer: Clontech
  Backbone size w/o insert (bp): 4722
  Total vector size (bp): 5844
  Vector type: Mammalian Expression
  Selectable markers: Neomycin (select with G418)
Growth in bacteria
  Bacterial resistance: Kanamycin, 50 μg/mL
  Growth temperature: 37°C
  Growth strain: DH5alpha
  Copy number: High Copy
Gene/Insert
  Gene/Insert name: SopF
  Species: Salmonella enterica serovar Typhimurium
  Insert size (bp): 1125
  Entrez Gene: STM1239 (a.k.a. STM1239)
  Tag / fusion protein: mCherry (N terminal on backbone)
  Cloning method: Restriction Enzyme; 5′ cloning site EcoRI (unknown if destroyed); 3′ cloning site SalI (unknown if destroyed)
  Sequencing primers: 5′ pmCherryC1-F (5' GTTGGACATCACCTCCCACAACGAG 3')
Terms and licenses: Academic/Nonprofit Terms; Industry Terms: Not Available to Industry
How to cite: pmCherry-SopF was a gift from Leigh Knodler (Addgene plasmid # 135174 ; http://n2t.net/addgene:135174 ; RRID:Addgene_135174)
