[The description below was written by a language model from this plasmid's Addgene catalogue record and pLannotate feature annotations shown in this document.]
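Description:
pmCherry-SopF is a mammalian expression plasmid of 5,844 bp built on the Clontech pmCherry-C1 backbone, designed to produce the Salmonella enterica serovar Typhimurium effector SopF (locus STM1239) as a red fluorescent fusion protein in transfected cells. Transcription is driven by the human cytomegalovirus immediate early enhancer and promoter, which sit directly upstream of the mCherry coding sequence. The roughly 1.1 kb SopF open reading frame was inserted by restriction cloning between the EcoRI and SalI sites of the multiple cloning site that follows mCherry, placing the fluorescent protein at the N terminus of SopF. The automated annotation does not label the insert itself, but it shows an unannotated gap between two multiple cloning site fragments whose length matches the stated insert. An SV40 polyadenylation signal terminates the fusion transcript.

The plasmid is maintained in E. coli at high copy through a ColE1/pUC-type origin, and it also carries an f1 phage origin. A single Tn5 aminoglycoside phosphotransferase gene (NeoR/KanR) provides both selections: a bacterial bla-type promoter gives kanamycin resistance in E. coli, while the adjacent SV40 enhancer/early promoter drives expression in mammalian cells for G418 selection, with an HSV thymidine kinase polyadenylation signal downstream. Short matches to ble, SV40 large T antigen and the bGH polyadenylation signal are partial fragments, most likely backbone remnants rather than functional elements.

The construct is suited to ectopic expression of SopF in mammalian cells and to visualising its subcellular localisation by fluorescence microscopy. This fits the associated study, which describes SopF as a phosphoinositide-binding effector that promotes stability of the nascent Salmonella-containing vacuole.
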