Features (pLannotate 1.2.2; 16 found; start..end, strand, type, name):
      1..304     +  enhancer       CMV enhancer: human cytomegalovirus immediate early enhancer
    305..508     +  promoter       CMV promoter: human cytomegalovirus (CMV) immediate early promoter
    553..1260    +  CDS            mCherry: mCherry is a basic (constitutively fluorescent) red fluorescent protein published in 2004, derived from Discosoma sp.. It is reported to be a very rapidly-maturing monomer with low acid sensitivity.
   1261..1296    +  misc_feature   MCS (fragment): multiple cloning site
   2421..2448    +  misc_feature   MCS (fragment): multiple cloning site
   2465..2549    +  CDS            large T antigen (fragment): large T antigen from SV40 (simian virus 40)
   2572..2693    +  polyA_signal   SV40 poly(A) signal: SV40 polyadenylation signal
   2727..3155    -  rep_origin     f1 ori (sequence partly withheld): f1 bacteriophage origin of replication; arrow indicates direction of (+) strand synthesis
   3182..3286    +  promoter       AmpR promoter: bla
   3288..3645    +  promoter       SV40 promoter: SV40 enhancer and early promoter
   3680..4474    +  CDS            NeoR/KanR: aminoglycoside phosphotransferase from Tn5; aph(3')-II (or nptII); confers resistance to neomycin, kanamycin, and G418 (Geneticin®)
   4495..4647    +  CDS            ble (fragment): BLE_KLEPN - Experimental evidence at protein level: Swiss-Prot protein existence level 1. Binding protein with a strong affinity to the bleomycin family of antibiotics. Binds to CL990; an antimitotic-antibiotic compound. From Klebsiella pneumoniae.
   4706..4753    +  polyA_signal   HSV TK poly(A) signal: herpes simplex virus thymidine kinase polyadenylation signal (Cole and Stacy, 1985)
   4844..4860    -  polyA_signal   bGH poly(A) signal (fragment): bovine growth hormone polyadenylation signal
   5082..5670    +  rep_origin     ori: high-copy-number ColE1/pMB1/pBR322/pUC origin of replication
   5785..5844    +  enhancer       CMV enhancer (fragment): human cytomegalovirus immediate early enhancer
>Addgene plasmid #135174 | pmCherry-SopF | addgene full sequence | sequence record 269495 | Addgene NGS Result
CGTTACATAACTTACGGTAAATGGCCCGCCTGGCTGACCGCCCAACGACCCCCGCCCATTGACGTCAATA
ATGACGTATGTTCCCATAGTAACGCCAATAGGGACTTTCCATTGACGTCAATGGGTGGAGTATTTACGGT
AAACTGCCCACTTGGCAGTACATCAAGTGTATCATATGCCAAGTACGCCCCCTATTGACGTCAATGACGG
TAAATGGCCCGCCTGGCATTATGCCCAGTACATGACCTTATGGGACTTTCCTACTTGGCAGTACATCTAC
GTATTAGTCATCGCTATTACCATGGTGATGCGGTTTTGGCAGTACATCAATGGGCGTGGATAGCGGTTTG
ACTCACGGGGATTTCCAAGTCTCCACCCCATTGACGTCAATGGGAGTTTGTTTTGGCACCAAAATCAACG
GGACTTTCCAAAATGTCGTAACAACTCCGCCCCATTGACGCAAATGGGCGGTAGGCGTGTACGGTGGGAG
GTCTATATAAGCAGAGCTGGTTTAGTGAACCGTCAGATCCGCTAGCGCTACCGGTCGCCACCATGGTGAG
CAAGGGCGAGGAGGATAACATGGCCATCATCAAGGAGTTCATGCGCTTCAAGGTGCACATGGAGGGCTCC
GTGAACGGCCACGAGTTCGAGATCGAGGGCGAGGGCGAGGGCCGCCCCTACGAGGGCACCCAGACCGCCA
AGCTGAAGGTGACCAAGGGTGGCCCCCTGCCCTTCGCCTGGGACATCCTGTCCCCTCAGTTCATGTACGG
CTCCAAGGCCTACGTGAAGCACCCCGCCGACATCCCCGACTACTTGAAGCTGTCCTTCCCCGAGGGCTTC
AAGTGGGAGCGCGTGATGAACTTCGAGGACGGCGGCGTGGTGACCGTGACCCAGGACTCCTCCCTGCAGG
ACGGCGAGTTCATCTACAAGGTGAAGCTGCGCGGCACCAACTTCCCCTCCGACGGCCCCGTAATGCAGAA
GAAGACCATGGGCTGGGAGGCCTCCTCCGAGCGGATGTACCCCGAGGACGGCGCCCTGAAGGGCGAGATC
AAGCAGAGGCTGAAGCTGAAGGACGGCGGCCACTACGACGCTGAGGTCAAGACCACCTACAAGGCCAAGA
AGCCCGTGCAGCTGCCCGGCGCCTACAACGTCAACATCAAGTTGGACATCACCTCCCACAACGAGGACTA
CACCATCGTGGAACAGTACGAACGCGCCGAGGGCCGCCACTCCACCGGCGGCATGGACGAGCTGTACAAG
TCCGGACTCAGATCTCGAGCTCAAGCTTCGAATTCTATGCTCAAACCTATCTGCCATAGTGGAAGTATAA
AGGTTCCGGAATATCTGGAAACAGATAAGGAAAAAAATGCCGGACGTACTCCACTGTCTTCAGACATTCA
GCAAGTTAGAAATGTTGTTGAAGATGTTCCGCTATTTCCAGAAAGCAGAACGGCGAGAGGTTCTGTAAGC
GCAGCGTACAGGCTTTCTTTTGACGAAGTGTTTTGCGGTCTCAGCAATGAAGAGCGTAAAAAGGTGTATG
GTCGCCTTTTTGGAAAACAAGTACTTGCGCATATTCATTCCAGGTGTCAGCGCGACGCTGACATAATAAG
AGAAAAAGCGCTCAGGCGGATAAGCCGTGAGTGTGGTGCCGAAATAGATTGCGCTCTCTTACTAAATAAG
ATGGTGGATATTTTACAAAATGCCCGGCTGACAATAAATTTTAATGCAGCAAAAATTGACTTTGTCTCTC
TCTTAAAAAATAAAGAATATCTGAACTCTTATGCATTAGGTTGCAGACCGGGAGATTTACCTGCTTATAA
TGTCGGGCGTGATTCAGTTGAAACTAAAGCATTTGAACTGGAGAAGCTTGCAGATTCACCTTATGCCCCA
TATGGTCAGACAGGCGGTTTTTCCGTAGCATATACTCCCAACAGTAGAACTTTTAGCACTACAAGCAGAC
CAATTTATGCTGCACTGGACTTTCTGAACGGTGAAAATGGAGGTGCCAGCGCCTATGGGAAATCATTTTT
TGAATTAAATGATAATGTAAAAACAAACTGTACATTCTCACCTTTTGATATCTACGGCCACAGATTTGGC
CTGGATACGAGTAAATTATCTACATTTTGGCATATGGAGAACCTGATTGCATCCTGTCAAAATGATTTTT
TTGGTTATAATTGCTTTAAGAGTTTGGTTAAAATGGCTAAGGACGAAAAATTTTTAGCTCATTCTAATTA
TGGTAAAGGCTATGAAGGGAATTATATAGAGGCTCATATTCATGGTGATGTATGTTTATTCAGAGATATA
AAACACGTTTATTTGTCTTTGCAAGAAAACTCTTACTCGAAAAGTCAACTATATGATTATGCAAAACAAA
TAAACCAGGCGCTTAATAGAGACTGCATAATATTATATTGAGTCGACGGTACCGCGGGCCCGGGATCCAC
CGGATCTAGATAACTGATCATAATCAGCCATACCACATTTGTAGAGGTTTTACTTGCTTTAAAAAACCTC
CCACACCTCCCCCTGAACCTGAAACATAAAATGAATGCAATTGTTGTTGTTAACTTGTTTATTGCAGCTT
ATAATGGTTACAAATAAAGCAATAGCATCACAAATTTCACAAATAAAGCATTTTTTTCACTGCATTCTAG
TTGTGGTTTGTCCAAACTCATCAATGTATCTTAACGCGTAAATTGTAAGCGTTAATATTTTGTTAAAATT
CGCGTTAAATTTTTGTTAAATCAGCTCATTTTTTAACCAATAGGCCGAAATCGGCAAAATCCCTTATAAA
TCAAAAGAATAGACCGAGATAGGGT
[37 nt withheld, positions 2826-2862]
AAAGAACGTGGACTCCAACGTCAAAGG
[49 nt withheld, positions 2890-2938]
T
[91 nt withheld, positions 2940-3030]
G
[124 nt withheld, positions 3032-3155]
CAGGTGGCACTTTTCGGGGAAATGTGCGCGGAACCCCTATTTGTTTATTTTTCTAAATACATTCAAATAT
GTATCCGCTCATGAGACAATAACCCTGATAAATGCTTCAATAATATTGAAAAAGGAAGAGTCCTGAGGCG
GAAAGAACCAGCTGTGGAATGTGTGTCAGTTAGGGTGTGGAAAGTCCCCAGGCTCCCCAGCAGGCAGAAG
TATGCAAAGCATGCATCTCAATTAGTCAGCAACCAGGTGTGGAAAGTCCCCAGGCTCCCCAGCAGGCAGA
AGTATGCAAAGCATGCATCTCAATTAGTCAGCAACCATAGTCCCGCCCCTAACTCCGCCCATCCCGCCCC
TAACTCCGCCCAGTTCCGCCCATTCTCCGCCCCATGGCTGACTAATTTTTTTTATTTATGCAGAGGCCGA
GGCCGCCTCGGCCTCTGAGCTATTCCAGAAGTAGTGAGGAGGCTTTTTTGGAGGCCTAGGCTTTTGCAAA
GATCGATCAAGAGACAGGATGAGGATCGTTTCGCATGATTGAACAAGATGGATTGCACGCAGGTTCTCCG
GCCGCTTGGGTGGAGAGGCTATTCGGCTATGACTGGGCACAACAGACAATCGGCTGCTCTGATGCCGCCG
TGTTCCGGCTGTCAGCGCAGGGGCGCCCGGTTCTTTTTGTCAAGACCGACCTGTCCGGTGCCCTGAATGA
ACTGCAAGACGAGGCAGCGCGGCTATCGTGGCTGGCCACGACGGGCGTTCCTTGCGCAGCTGTGCTCGAC
GTTGTCACTGAAGCGGGAAGGGACTGGCTGCTATTGGGCGAAGTGCCGGGGCAGGATCTCCTGTCATCTC
ACCTTGCTCCTGCCGAGAAAGTATCCATCATGGCTGATGCAATGCGGCGGCTGCATACGCTTGATCCGGC
TACCTGCCCATTCGACCACCAAGCGAAACATCGCATCGAGCGAGCACGTACTCGGATGGAAGCCGGTCTT
GTCGATCAGGATGATCTGGACGAAGAGCATCAGGGGCTCGCGCCAGCCGAACTGTTCGCCAGGCTCAAGG
CGAGCATGCCCGACGGCGAGGATCTCGTCGTGACCCATGGCGATGCCTGCTTGCCGAATATCATGGTGGA
AAATGGCCGCTTTTCTGGATTCATCGACTGTGGCCGGCTGGGTGTGGCGGACCGCTATCAGGACATAGCG
TTGGCTACCCGTGATATTGCTGAAGAGCTTGGCGGCGAATGGGCTGACCGCTTCCTCGTGCTTTACGGTA
TCGCCGCTCCCGATTCGCAGCGCATCGCCTTCTATCGCCTTCTTGACGAGTTCTTCTGAGCGGGACTCTG
GGGTTCGAAATGACCGACCAAGCGACGCCCAACCTGCCATCACGAGATTTCGATTCCACCGCCGCCTTCT
ATGAAAGGTTGGGCTTCGGAATCGTTTTCCGGGACGCCGGCTGGATGATCCTCCAGCGCGGGGATCTCAT
GCTGGAGTTCTTCGCCCACCCTAGGGGGAGGCTAACTGAAACACGGAAGGAGACAATACCGGAAGGAACC
CGCGCTATGACGGCAATAAAAAGACAGAATAAAACGCACGGTGTTGGGTCGTTTGTTCATAAACGCGGGG
TTCGGTCCCAGGGCTGGCACTCTGTCGATACCCCACCGAGACCCCATTGGGGCCAATACGCCCGCGTTTC
TTCCTTTTCCCCACCCCACCCCCCAAGTTCGGGTGAAGGCCCAGGGCTCGCAGCCAACGTCGGGGCGGCA
GGCCCTGCCATAGCCTCAGGTTACTCATATATACTTTAGATTGATTTAAAACTTCATTTTTAATTTAAAA
GGATCTAGGTGAAGATCCTTTTTGATAATCTCATGACCAAAATCCCTTAACGTGAGTTTTCGTTCCACTG
AGCGTCAGACCCCGTAGAAAAGATCAAAGGATCTTCTTGAGATCCTTTTTTTCTGCGCGTAATCTGCTGC
TTGCAAACAAAAAAACCACCGCTACCAGCGGTGGTTTGTTTGCCGGATCAAGAGCTACCAACTCTTTTTC
CGAAGGTAACTGGCTTCAGCAGAGCGCAGATACCAAATACTGTTCTTCTAGTGTAGCCGTAGTTAGGCCA
CCACTTCAAGAACTCTGTAGCACCGCCTACATACCTCGCTCTGCTAATCCTGTTACCAGTGGCTGCTGCC
AGTGGCGATAAGTCGTGTCTTACCGGGTTGGACTCAAGACGATAGTTACCGGATAAGGCGCAGCGGTCGG
GCTGAACGGGGGGTTCGTGCACACAGCCCAGCTTGGAGCGAACGACCTACACCGAACTGAGATACCTACA
GCGTGAGCTATGAGAAAGCGCCACGCTTCCCGAAGGGAGAAAGGCGGACAGGTATCCGGTAAGCGGCAGG
GTCGGAACAGGAGAGCGCACGAGGGAGCTTCCAGGGGGAAACGCCTGGTATCTTTATAGTCCTGTCGGGT
TTCGCCACCTCTGACTTGAGCGTCGATTTTTGTGATGCTCGTCAGGGGGGCGGAGCCTATGGAAAAACGC
CAGCAACGCGGCCTTTTTACGGTTCCTGGCCTTTTGCTGGCCTTTTGCTCACATGTTCTTTCCTGCGTTA
TCCCCTGATTCTGTGGATAACCGTATTACCGCCATGCATTAGTTATTAATAGTAATCAATTACGGGGTCA
TTAGTTCATAGCCCATATATGGAGTTCCG
